Addgene plasmid #81887: pDONR223_SMR3A_WT
Purpose: Gateway Donor vector containing SMR3A , part of the Target Accelerator Plasmid Collection.
Depositing lab: Jesse Boehm & William Hahn & David Root. Depositing organization: Broad Institute. Publication: Systematic Functional Interrogation of Rare Cancer Variants Identifies Oncogenic Alleles. Kim E, Ilic N, Shrestha Y, Zou L, Kamburov A, Zhu C, Yang X, Lubonja R, Tran N, Nguyen C, Lawrence MS, Piccioni F, Bagul M, Doench JG, Chouinard CR, Wu X, Hogstrom L, Natoli T, Tamayo P, Horn H, Corsello SM, Lage K, Root DE, Subramanian A, Golub TR, Getz G, Boehm JS, Hahn WC. Cancer Discov. 2016 Jul;6(7):714-26. doi: 10.1158/2159-8290.CD-16-0160. Epub 2016 May 4. PubMed 27147599.
Backbone
  Vector backbone: pDONR223
  Backbone manufacturer: Invitrogen
  Backbone size w/o insert (bp): 2790
  Vector type: Gateway Entry vector
Growth in bacteria
  Bacterial resistance: Spectinomycin, 50 μg/mL
  Growth temperature: 37°C
  Growth strain: DH5alpha
  Copy number: High Copy
Gene/Insert
  Gene/Insert name: SMR3A
  Species: H. sapiens (human)
  Mutation: C42R; P132L
  GenBank ID: NM_012390.3
  Entrez Gene: SMR3A (a.k.a. P-B1, PBI, PRL5, PROL5)
  Promoter: None
  Cloning method: Gateway Cloning
  Sequencing primers: 5′ M13pUC-fwd; 3′ M13-Rev
Terms and licenses: Academic/Nonprofit Terms; Industry Terms: Not Available to Industry
Depositor comments: Closed state: stop codon immediately follows insert
How to cite: pDONR223_SMR3A_WT was a gift from Jesse Boehm & William Hahn & David Root (Addgene plasmid # 81887 ; http://n2t.net/addgene:81887 ; RRID:Addgene_81887)
