[The description below was written by a language model from this plasmid's Addgene catalogue record and pLannotate feature annotations shown in this document.]
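Description:
pDONR223_SMR3A_WT is a Gateway entry clone built on the Invitrogen pDONR223 backbone and carrying the open reading frame of human SMR3A (also known as PBI, PROL5 or P-B1). It is a small bacterial plasmid of about 3.2 kb in the sequenced record. It replicates in E. coli from a high-copy ColE1/pUC-type origin and is selected with spectinomycin through the aadA aminoglycoside adenylyltransferase gene (SmR). This gene lies downstream of a fragment of the class 1 integron Pc promoter and a residual piece of a gentamicin resistance gene. Short lacZα and lacI fragments are backbone remnants rather than functional units. The rrnB T1 and T2 terminators are also annotated and typically insulate the cloning region from read-through transcription.

The SMR3A coding sequence spans roughly 400 bp and is flanked by two attL recombination sites. The automated annotation calls these attL3 and a partial attL2. They allow the ORF to be transferred by an LR Clonase reaction into any compatible destination vector. The entry clone has no promoter driving the insert, so expression depends on the destination vector chosen. A T7 promoter sits just outside one attL site, on the opposite strand to the ORF annotation. The clone is in the "closed" configuration, with a stop codon immediately after the ORF, so it suits native or N-terminally tagged expression but not C-terminal fusions.

Although the name designates it as the wild-type reference, the record lists C42R and P132L differences relative to the cited GenBank transcript. The plasmid belongs to the Target Accelerator Plasmid Collection, which was assembled for systematic functional testing of cancer-associated alleles. In that context it serves as the wild-type comparator for variant clones.
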