Features (pLannotate 1.2.2; 12 found; start..end, strand, type, name):
     38..74      -  CDS            lacZα (fragment): LacZα fragment of β-galactosidase; lacZ fragment
     91..186     +  protein_bind   attL3: mutant version of attL; recombination site for the Gateway® LR reaction LR Clonase™
    192..593     +  CDS            SMR3A: SMR3A_HUMAN - Also known as PBI, PROL5. Experimental evidence at protein level: Swiss-Prot protein existence level 1. May play a role in protection or detoxification. From Homo sapiens (Human).
    604..697     -  protein_bind   attL2 (fragment): mutant version of attL; recombination site for the Gateway® LR reaction LR Clonase™
    715..733     -  promoter       T7 promoter: promoter for bacteriophage T7 RNA polymerase
    923..946     +  promoter       Pc promoter (fragment): intI1 (promoter lies within the coding sequence); class 1 integron promoter
   1122..1178    +  CDS            GmR (fragment): gentamycin acetyltransferase; aacC1; confers resistance to gentamycin
   1185..1976    +  CDS            SmR: aminoglycoside adenylyltransferase (Murphy, 1985); aadA; confers resistance to spectinomycin and streptomycin
   2069..2657    +  rep_origin     ori: high-copy-number ColE1/pMB1/pBR322/pUC origin of replication
   2840..2932    +  CDS            lacI (fragment): lac repressor; lacI; The lac repressor binds to the lac operator to inhibit transcription in E. coli. This inhibition can be relieved by adding lactose or isopropyl-β-D-thiogalactopyranoside (IPTG).
   2987..3014    -  terminator     rrnB T2 terminator: transcription terminator T2 from the E. coli rrnB gene
   3146..3189    +  terminator     rrnB T1 terminator: Escherichia coli rrnB; transcription terminator T1 from the E. coli rrnB gene
>Addgene plasmid #81887 | pDONR223_SMR3A_WT | addgene full sequence | sequence record 169011 | Addgene NGS Result
GGCAGTTCCCTACTCTCGCGTTAACGCTAGCATGGATGTTTTCCCAGTCACGACGTTGTAAAACGACGGC
CAGTCTTAAGCTCGGGCCCCAAATAATGATTTTATTTTGACTGATAGTGACCTGTTCGTTGCAACAAATT
GATGAGCAATGCTTTTTTATAATGCCAACTTTGTACAAAAAAGTTGGCACCATGAAATCACTGACTTGGA
TCTTGGGCCTTTGGGCTCTTGCAGCGTGTTTCACACCTGGTGAGAGTCAAAGAGGCCCCAGGGGACCATA
TCCACCTGGACCACTGGCTCCTCCTCCTCCACCACGTTTTCCTTTTGGAACAGGATTTGTTCCACCACCC
CATCCTCCACCCTATGGTCCAGGGAGATTTCCACCACCCCTTTCTCCACCCTATGGTCCAGGGAGAATCC
CACCATCCCCTCCTCCACCCTATGGTCCAGGGAGAATTCAATCACACTCTCTTCCTCCTCCTTATGGCCC
AGGTTATCCACAGCCACCTTCCCAACCAAGACCCTATCCACCTGGACCTCCATTTTTCCCTGTAAATTCT
CCAACTGATCCTGCCCTCCCTACTCTTGCACCCTGATTGCCAACTTTCTTGTACAAAGTTGTCATTATAA
GAAAGCATTGCTTATCAATTTGTTGCAACGAACAGGTCACTATCAGTCAAAATAAAATCATTATTTGCCA
TCCAGCTGATATCCCCTATAGTGAGTCGTATTACATGGTCATAGCTGTTTCCTGGCAGCTCTGGCCCGTG
TCTCAAAATCTCTGATGTTACATTGCACAAGATAAAAATATATCATCATGCCTCCTCTAGACCAGCCAGG
ACAGAAATGCCTCGACTTCGCTGCTACCCAAGGTTGCCGGGTGACGCACACCGTGGAAACGGATGAAGGC
ACGAACCCAGTGGACATAAGCCTGTTCGGTTCGTAAGCTGTAATGCAAGTAGCGTATGCGCTCACGCAAC
TGGTCCAGAACCTTGACCGAACGCAGCGGTGGTAACGGCGCAGTGGCGGTTTTCATGGCTTGTTATGACT
GTTTTTTTGGGGTACAGTCTATGCCTCGGGCATCCAAGCAGCAAGCGCGTTACGCCGTGGGTCGATGTTT
GATGTTATGGAGCAGCAACGATGTTACGCAGCAGGGCAGTCGCCCTAAAACAAAGTTAAACATTATGAGG
GAAGCGGTGATCGCCGAAGTATCGACTCAACTATCAGAGGTAGTTGGCGTCATCGAGCGCCATCTCGAAC
CGACGTTGCTGGCCGTACATTTGTACGGCTCCGCAGTGGATGGCGGCCTGAAGCCACACAGTGATATTGA
TTTGCTGGTTACGGTGACCGTAAGGCTTGATGAAACAACGCGGCGAGCTTTGATCAACGACCTTTTGGAA
ACTTCGGCTTCCCCTGGAGAGAGCGAGATTCTCCGCGCTGTAGAAGTCACCATTGTTGTGCACGACGACA
TCATTCCGTGGCGTTATCCAGCTAAGCGCGAACTGCAATTTGGAGAATGGCAGCGCAATGACATTCTTGC
AGGTATCTTCGAGCCAGCCACGATCGACATTGATCTGGCTATCTTGCTGACAAAAGCAAGAGAACATAGC
GTTGCCTTGGTAGGTCCAGCGGCGGAGGAACTCTTTGATCCGGTTCCTGAACAGGATCTATTTGAGGCGC
TAAATGAAACCTTAACGCTATGGAACTCGCCGCCCGACTGGGCTGGCGATGAGCGAAATGTAGTGCTTAC
GTTGTCCCGCATTTGGTACAGCGCAGTAACCGGCAAAATCGCGCCGAAGGATGTCGCTGCCGACTGGGCA
ATGGAGCGCCTGCCGGCCCAGTATCAGCCCGTCATACTTGAAGCTAGACAGGCTTATCTTGGACAAGAAG
AAGATCGCTTGGCCTCGCGCGCAGATCAGTTGGAAGAATTTGTCCACTACGTGAAAGGCGAGATCACCAA
GGTAGTCGGCAAATAACCCTCGAGCCACCCATGACCAAAATCCCTTAACGTGAGTTACGCGTCGTTCCAC
TGAGCGTCAGACCCCGTAGAAAAGATCAAAGGATCTTCTTGAGATCCTTTTTTTCTGCGCGTAATCTGCT
GCTTGCAAACAAAAAAACCACCGCTACCAGCGGTGGTTTGTTTGCCGGATCAAGAGCTACCAACTCTTTT
TCCGAAGGTAACTGGCTTCAGCAGAGCGCAGATACCAAATACTGTTCTTCTAGTGTAGCCGTAGTTAGGC
CACCACTTCAAGAACTCTGTAGCACCGCCTACATACCTCGCTCTGCTAATCCTGTTACCAGTGGCTGCTG
CCAGTGGCGATAAGTCGTGTCTTACCGGGTTGGACTCAAGACGATAGTTACCGGATAAGGCGCAGCGGTC
GGGCTGAACGGGGGGTTCGTGCACACAGCCCAGCTTGGAGCGAACGACCTACACCGAACTGAGATACCTA
CAGCGTGAGCTATGAGAAAGCGCCACGCTTCCCGAAGGGAGAAAGGCGGACAGGTATCCGGTAAGCGGCA
GGGTCGGAACAGGAGAGCGCACGAGGGAGCTTCCAGGGGGAAACGCCTGGTATCTTTATAGTCCTGTCGG
GTTTCGCCACCTCTGACTTGAGCGTCGATTTTTGTGATGCTCGTCAGGGGGGCGGAGCCTATGGAAAAAC
GCCAGCAACGCGGCCTTTTTACGGTTCCTGGCCTTTTGCTGGCCTTTTGCTCACATGTTCTTTCCTGCGT
TATCCCCTGATTCTGTGGATAACCGTATTACCGCCTTTGAGTGAGCTGATACCGCTCGCCGCAGCCGAAC
GACCGAGCGCAGCGAGTCAGTGAGCGAGGAAGCGGAAGAGCGCCCAATACGCAAACCGCCTCTCCCCGCG
CGTTGGCCGATTCATTAATGCAGCTGGCACGACAGGTTTCCCGACTGGAAAGCGGGCAGTGAGCGCAACG
CAATTAATACGCGTACCGCTAGCCAGGAAGAGTTTGTAGAAACGCAAAAAGGCCATCCGTCAGGATGGCC
TTCTGCTTAGTTTGATGCCTGGCAGTTTATGGCGGGCGTCCTGCCCGCCACCCTCCGGGCCGTTGCTTCA
CAACGTTCAAATCCGCTCCCGGCGGATTTGTCCTACTCAGGAGAGCGTTCACCGACAAACAACAGATAAA
ACGAAAGGCCCAGTCTTCCGACTGAGCCTTTCGTTTTATTTGATGCCT
