>Addgene plasmid #81887 | pDONR223_SMR3A_WT | depositor partial sequence | sequence record 155206 | Insert sequence
ATGAAATCACTGACTTGGATCTTGGGCCTTTGGGCTCTTGCAGCGTGTTTCACACCTGGTGAGAGTCAAA
GAGGCCCCAGGGGACCATATCCACCTGGACCACTGGCTCCTCCTCCTCCACCACGTTTTCCTTTTGGAAC
AGGATTTGTTCCACCACCCCATCCTCCACCCTATGGTCCAGGGAGATTTCCACCACCCCTTTCTCCACCC
TATGGTCCAGGGAGAATCCCACCATCCCCTCCTCCACCCTATGGTCCAGGGAGAATTCAATCACACTCTC
TTCCTCCTCCTTATGGCCCAGGTTATCCACAGCCACCTTCCCAACCAAGACCCTATCCACCTGGACCTCC
ATTTTTCCCTGTAAATTCTCCAACTGATCCTGCCCTCCCTACTCTTGCACCC
